>Addgene plasmid #112312 | pFOXO4-donor | depositor full sequence | sequence record 211703 | Full Sequence
GACCTGCAGGCATGCAAGCTTGGCGTAATCATGGTCATAGCTGTTTCCTGTGTGAAATTGTTATCCGCTC
ACAATTCCACACAACATACGAGCCGGAAGCATAAAGTGTAAAGCCTGGGGTGCCTAATGAGTGAGCTAAC
TCACATTAATTGCGTTGCGCTCACTGCCCGCTTTCCAGTCGGGAAACCTGTCGTGCCAGCTGCATTAATG
AATCGGCCAACGCGCGGGGAGAGGCGGTTTGCGTATTGGGCGCTCTTCCGCTTCCTCGCTCACTGACTCG
CTGCGCTCGGTCGTTCGGCTGCGGCGAGCGGTATCAGCTCACTCAAAGGCGGTAATACGGTTATCCACAG
AATCAGGGGATAACGCAGGAAAGAACATGTGAGCAAAAGGCCAGCAAAAGGCCAGGAACCGTAAAAAGGC
CGCGTTGCTGGCGTTTTTCCATAGGCTCCGCCCCCCTGACGAGCATCACAAAAATCGACGCTCAAGTCAG
AGGTGGCGAAACCCGACAGGACTATAAAGATACCAGGCGTTTCCCCCTGGAAGCTCCCTCGTGCGCTCTC
CTGTTCCGACCCTGCCGCTTACCGGATACCTGTCCGCCTTTCTCCCTTCGGGAAGCGTGGCGCTTTCTCA
TAGCTCACGCTGTAGGTATCTCAGTTCGGTGTAGGTCGTTCGCTCCAAGCTGGGCTGTGTGCACGAACCC
CCCGTTCAGCCCGACCGCTGCGCCTTATCCGGTAACTATCGTCTTGAGTCCAACCCGGTAAGACACGACT
TATCGCCACTGGCAGCAGCCACTGGTAACAGGATTAGCAGAGCGAGGTATGTAGGCGGTGCTACAGAGTT
CTTGAAGTGGTGGCCTAACTACGGCTACACTAGAAGGACAGTATTTGGTATCTGCGCTCTGCTGAAGCCA
GTTACCTTCGGAAAAAGAGTTGGTAGCTCTTGATCCGGCAAACAAACCACCGCTGGTAGCGGTGGTTTTT
TTGTTTGCAAGCAGCAGATTACGCGCAGAAAAAAAGGATCTCAAGAAGATCCTTTGATCTTTTCTACGGG
GTCTGACGCTCAGTGGAACGAAAACTCACGTTAAGGGATTTTGGTCATGAGATTATCAAAAAGGATCTTC
ACCTAGATCCTTTTAAATTAAAAATGAAGTTTTAAATCAATCTAAAGTATATATGAGTAAACTTGGTCTG
ACAGTTACCAATGCTTAATCAGTGAGGCACCTATCTCAGCGATCTGTCTATTTCGTTCATCCATAGTTGC
CTGACTCCCCGTCGTGTAGATAACTACGATACGGGAGGGCTTACCATCTGGCCCCAGTGCTGCAATGATA
CCGCGAGACCCACGCTCACCGGCTCCAGATTTATCAGCAATAAACCAGCCAGCCGGAAGGGCCGAGCGCA
GAAGTGGTCCTGCAACTTTATCCGCCTCCATCCAGTCTATTAATTGTTGCCGGGAAGCTAGAGTAAGTAG
TTCGCCAGTTAATAGTTTGCGCAACGTTGTTGCCATTGCTACAGGCATCGTGGTGTCACGCTCGTCGTTT
GGTATGGCTTCATTCAGCTCCGGTTCCCAACGATCAAGGCGAGTTACATGATCCCCCATGTTGTGCAAAA
AAGCGGTTAGCTCCTTCGGTCCTCCGATCGTTGTCAGAAGTAAGTTGGCCGCAGTGTTATCACTCATGGT
TATGGCAGCACTGCATAATTCTCTTACTGTCATGCCATCCGTAAGATGCTTTTCTGTGACTGGTGAGTAC
TCAACCAAGTCATTCTGAGAATAGTGTATGCGGCGACCGAGTTGCTCTTGCCCGGCGTCAATACGGGATA
ATACCGCGCCACATAGCAGAACTTTAAAAGTGCTCATCATTGGAAAACGTTCTTCGGGGCGAAAACTCTC
AAGGATCTTACCGCTGTTGAGATCCAGTTCGATGTAACCCACTCGTGCACCCAACTGATCTTCAGCATCT
TTTACTTTCACCAGCGTTTCTGGGTGAGCAAAAACAGGAAGGCAAAATGCCGCAAAAAAGGGAATAAGGG
CGACACGGAAATGTTGAATACTCATACTCTTCCTTTTTCAATATTATTGAAGCATTTATCAGGGTTATTG
TCTCATGAGCGGATACATATTTGAATGTATTTAGAAAAATAAACAAATAGGGGTTCCGCGCACATTTCCC
CGAAAAGTGCCACCTGACGTCTAAGAAACCATTATTATCATGACATTAACCTATAAAAATAGGCGTATCA
CGAGGCCCTTTCGTCTCGCGCGTTTCGGTGATGACGGTGAAAACCTCTGACACATGCAGCTCCCGGAGAC
GGTCACAGCTTGTCTGTAAGCGGATGCCGGGAGCAGACAAGCCCGTCAGGGCGCGTCAGCGGGTGTTGGC
GGGTGTCGGGGCTGGCTTAACTATGCGGCATCAGAGCAGATTGTACTGAGAGTGCACCATATGCGGTGTG
AAATACCGCACAGATGCGTAAGGAGAAAATACCGCATCAGGCGCCATTCGCCATTCAGGCTGCGCAACTG
TTGGGAAGGGCGATCGGTGCGGGCCTCTTCGCTATTACGCCAGCTGGCGAAAGGGGGATGTGCTGCAAGG
CGATTAAGTTGGGTAACGCCAGGGTTTTCCCAGTCACGACGTTGTAAAACGACGGCCAGTGAATTCGAGC
TCGGTACCCCGAAGGTGCCACTCCAACGAGCCCTGTCGGCCACTTTGCCAAGTGGTCAGGCAGCCCTTGC
TCTCGAAACCGTGAAGAAGCCGATATGTGGACCACCTTCCGTCCACGAAGCAGTTCAAATGCCAGCAGTG
TCAGCACCCGGCTGTCCCCCTTGAGGCCAGAGTCTGAGGTGCTGGCGGAGGAAATACCAGCTTCAGTCAG
CAGTTATGCAGGGGGTGTCCCTCCCACCCTCAATGAAGGTCTAGAGCTGTTAGATGGGCTCAATCTCACC
TCTTCCCATTCCCTGCTATCTCGGAGTGGTCTCTCTGGCTTCTCTTTGCAGCATCCTGGGGTTACCGGCC
CCTTACACACCTACAGCAGCTCCCTTTTCAGCCCAGCAGAGGGGCCCCTGTCAGCAGGAGAAGGGTGCTT
CTCCAGCTCCCAGGCTCTGGAGGCCCTGCTCACCTCTGATACGCCACCACCCCCTGCTGACGTCCTCATG
ACCCAGGTAGATCCCATTCTGTCCCAGGCTCCGACTCTTCTGTTGCTGGGGGGGCTTCCTTCCTCCAGTA
AGCTGGCCACGGGCGTCGGCCTGTGTCCCAAGCCCCTAGAGGCTCCAGGCCCCAGCAGTCTGGTTCCCAC
CCTTTCTATGATAGCACCACCTCCAGTCATGGCAAGTGCCCCCATCCCCAAGGCTCTGGGGACTCCTGTG
CTCACACCCCCTACTGAAGCTGCAAGCCAAGACAGAATGCCTCAGGATCTAGATCTTGATATGTATATGG
AGAACCTGGAGTGTGACATGGATAACATCATCAGTGACCTCATGGATGAGGGCGAGGGACTGGACTTCAA
CTTTGAGCCAGGTACAGTACCCCCTAATCACCACAGCACCTCATAGCCTATTACCACTCCTAGGTGCCCA
GCTAGTCCCATGATCTGGGCGAAGGGGAGATTTAGGACAAGTGGTAGCCAGAGCTCCTGGGGAACTGGAG
GGAAGATGTCATATTACAGTAGCATAGTTTCCGGATGGGACCTCCAGGCCCCTTAGCTGTGCCCAGCCCT
GCAAGGTAGCACAGAAAAGGTATGTGTATGGAAGCGGGTTAGGTGCCACCATCTTCTTTGGTGGGAATCT
GGATGATAGAATGTTGGCAAGCCCCAGGTAAGCCTCTTACCTTGTTCTCTGTTTCTTCTTCCCACAGATC
CCGGGATTCCAACTACTGCAAGCGAGAATCTTTATTTTCAGGGCGCCGCCAAATTCAAAGAAACCGCTGC
TGCTAAATTCGAACGCCAGCACATGGACAGCGGAGGTGGAGGTTCGAGCGGTCCCTCGGGTTCGTCGAGC
CTGGAAGTTCTGTTCCAGGGGCCCCTGTCGTCGAGCGGTCCCTCGGGTTCGATGGTGAGCAAAGGCGAGG
AGCTGTTCACCGGGGTGGTGCCCATCCTGGTCGAGCTGGACGGCGACGTAAACGGCCACAAGTTCAGCGT
GTCCGGCGAGGGCGAGGGCGATGCCACCTACGGCAAGCTGACCCTGAAGTTCATCTGCACCACCGGCAAG
CTGCCCGTGCCCTGGCCCACCCTCGTGACCACCCTGACCTACGGCGTGCAGTGCTTCAGCCGCTACCCCG
ACCACATGAAGCAGCACGACTTCTTCAAGTCCGCCATGCCCGAAGGCTACGTCCAGGAGCGCACCATCTT
CTTCAAGGACGACGGCAACTACAAGACCCGCGCCGAGGTGAAGTTCGAGGGCGACACCCTGGTGAACCGC
ATCGAGCTGAAGGGCATCGACTTCAAGGAGGACGGCAACATCCTGGGGCACAAGCTGGAGTACAACTACA
ACAGCCACAACGTCTATATCATGGCCGACAAGCAGAAGAACGGCATCAAGGTGAACTTCAAGATCCGCCA
CAACATCGAGGACGGCAGCGTGCAGCTCGCCGACCACTACCAGCAGAACACCCCCATCGGCGACGGCCCC
GTGCTGCTGCCCGACAACCACTACCTGAGCACCCAGTCCGCCCTGAGCAAAGACCCCAACGAGAAGCGCG
ATCACATGGTCCTTAAGGAGTTCGTGACCGCCGCCGGGATCACTCTCGGCATGGACGAGCTGTACAAGTA
ATGATCTAGAGTCGAGTTAATTAAGAATTCCGCCCCCCCCCCTCTCCCTCCCCCCCCCTAACGTTACTGG
CCGAAGCCGCTTGGAATAAGGCCGGTGTGCGTTTGTCTATATGTTATTTTCCACCATATTGCCGTCTTTT
GGCAATGTGAGGGCCCGGAAACCTGGCCCTGTCTTCTTGACGAGCATTCCTAGGGGTCTTTCCCCTCTCG
CCAAAGGAATGCAGGGTCTGTTGAATGTCGTGAAGGAAGCAGTTCCTCTGGAAGCTTCTTGAAGACAAAC
AACGTCTGTAGCGACCCTTTGCAGGCAGCGGAACCCCCCACCTGGCGACAGGTGCCTCTGCGGCCAAAAG
CCACGTGTATAAGATACACCTGCAAAGGCGGCACAACCCCAGTGCCACGTTGTGAGTTGGATAGTTGTGG
AAAGAGTCAAATGGCTCTCCTCAAGCGTATTCAACAAGGGGCTGAAGGATGCCCAGAAGGTACCCCATTG
TATGGGATCTGATCTGGGGCCTCGGTGCACATGCTTTACATGTGTTTAGTCGAGGTTAAAAAAACGTCTA
GGCCCCCCGAACCACGGGGACGTGGTTTTCCTTTGAAAAACACGATGATAATATGGCCACAACCTGTTAC
ATTGCACAAGATAAAAATATATCATCACGAACAGTAAAACTGTCTGCTTACATAAACAGTAATACAAGGG
GTGTTATGGGATCGGCCATTGAACAAGATGGATTGCACGCAGGTTCTCCGGCCGCTTGGGTGGAGAGGCT
ATTCGGCTATGACTGGGCACAACAGACAATCGGCTGCTCTGATGCCGCCGTGTTCCGGCTGTCAGCGCAG
GGGCGCCCGGTTCTTTTTGTCAAGACCGACCTGTCCGGTGCCCTGAATGAACTGCAGGACGAGGCAGCGC
GGCTATCGTGGCTGGCCACGACGGGCGTTCCTTGCGCAGCTGTGCTCGACGTTGTCACTGAAGCGGGAAG
GGACTGGCTGCTATTGGGCGAAGTGCCGGGGCAGGATCTCCTGTCATCTCACCTTGCTCCTGCCGAGAAA
GTATCCATCATGGCTGATGCAATGCGGCGGCTGCATACGCTTGATCCGGCTACCTGCCCATTCGACCACC
AAGCGAAACATCGCATCGAGCGAGCACGTACTCGGATGGAAGCCGGTCTTGTCGATCAGGATGATCTGGA
CGAAGAGCATCAGGGGCTCGCGCCAGCCGAACTGTTCGCCAGGCTCAAGGCGCGCATGCCCGACGGCGAG
GATCTCGTCGTGACCCATGGCGATGCCTGCTTGCCGAATATCATGGTGGAAAATGGCCGCTTTTCTGGAT
TCATCGACTGTGGCCGGCTGGGTGTGGCGGACCGCTATCAGGACATAGCGTTGGCTACCCGTGATATTGC
TGAAGAGCTTGGCGGCGAATGGGCTGACCGCTTCCTCGTGCTTTACGGTATCGCCGCTCCCGATTCGCAG
CGCATCGCCTTCTATCGCCTTCTTGACGAGTTCTTCTGAGTCGTCATGCCTGGAAGCTTTGTCCCCTGCT
TCAGATGTGGAGCCAGGCGTGTTCATATCTACTCTTTACCCTTGAGCCCTCCCCAGGAATTTGGGACCCT
GCTTTAGAGCTAGGGTGGGGTCTGGTCACACACAGGTGTTGAAGAAATTATAAAGATAAAGCTGCCCCAT
CTGGGGACGATATGGGGAGGGAGATGGGAGGGGAAAGGGGAGAGGGTTTTTCTCACTGTGCCAATTAGGG
GGTAAGGCCCCCTCTCAGGAGCCATCATCGGCTTTCCCCATTCCTACCCACTTAGGCTTTGTAGCAAGAT
GAGCAATGCTGTTGGAAATGTGAAGTCACCAGTGGCCTTACCCCTGCCTTTGGGAGCAGGATTTTTTTGT
AGAGAGTCTTATCTGAGCTGAGCCAGGCTAGCTGGAGCCTGGGATTTCTATGCAGTGGCCCCTTAGGCCA
GTGATGTGCGGTGGGTGGGCTGTTTAGGGGATCTGGAAGGGCCAAGGTCTGAGCACTGGAGTGGCTCGCC
AGGCCAAATCACCCTTAGAAGGCTGCAGATAACAGAAAGGCTTTTTATAAACTTTTAAAGAAATATAAAC
ACAAATATAGAGATTTTTTAACCATGGCAGGGTGCTAGTGGTGGGCAGAATGCTTTTTTTTCTTTCTGAA
GGCTTTGTGATAGTGACATGATACAAACACTACAGACAATAAATATTAGGAGACACAGGGAAGTGGGGAG
AGGTGGGGAGTAATAGTAAACACAGGGAAGAGCTCCCCTACGGACCAGGTATAGAGAAAGGTCTATGCAG
AAATAGGTTAGAGTTTCCCTAACAAAAAAGCTAACCCAGGTCCCCTCATTCCTTCAACTTGTGCCTGGGA
GTGTGTGGTGTTAGGG
Features (pLannotate 1.2.2; 17 found; start..end, strand, type, name):
      1..21      +  misc_feature   MCS (fragment): pUC18/19 multiple cloning site
     58..74      -  protein_bind   lac operator: The lac repressor binds to the lac operator to inhibit transcription in E. coli. This inhibition can be relieved by adding lactose or isopropyl-β-D-thiogalactopyranoside (IPTG). lac repressor encoded by lacI
     82..112     -  promoter       lac promoter: promoter for the E. coli lac operon
    127..148     -  protein_bind   CAP binding site: CAP binding activates transcription in the presence of cAMP. E. coli catabolite activator protein
    161..253     -  CDS            lacI (fragment): lac repressor; lacI; The lac repressor binds to the lac operator to inhibit transcription in E. coli. This inhibition can be relieved by adding lactose or isopropyl-β-D-thiogalactopyranoside (IPTG).
    436..1024    -  rep_origin     ori: high-copy-number ColE1/pMB1/pBR322/pUC origin of replication
   1195..2055    -  CDS            AmpR: β-lactamase; bla; confers resistance to ampicillin, carbenicillin, and related antibiotics
   2056..2160    -  promoter       AmpR promoter: bla
   2255..2290    +  CDS            rop (fragment): Rop protein, which maintains plasmids at low copy number; rop
   2392..2491    +  misc_feature   bom (fragment): basis of mobility region from pBR322
   2497..2654    -  CDS            lacZα (fragment): LacZα fragment of β-galactosidase; lacZ fragment
   2668..3510    +  CDS            FOXO4 (fragment): FOXO4_HUMAN - Also known as AFX, AFX1, MLLT7. Experimental evidence at protein level: Swiss-Prot protein existence level 1. Transcription factor involved in the regulation of the insulin signaling pathway. Binds to insulin-response elements (IREs) and can activate transcription of IGFBP1. Down-regulates expression of HIF1A and suppresses hypoxia-induced transcriptional activation of HIF1A-modulated genes. Also involved in negative regulation of the cell cycle. Involved in increased proteasome activity in embryonic stem cells (ESCs) by activating expression of PSMD11 in ESCs, leading to enhance
   3873..3893    +  CDS            capTEV™ (fragment): composite tag for in vivo biotinylation, TEV protease cleavage, and 6xHis tagging
   3907..3951    +  CDS            S-Tag: affinity and epitope tag derived from pancreatic ribonuclease A
   4042..4761    +  CDS            EGFP: the original enhanced GFP (Yang et al., 1996) mammalian codon-optimized
   4799..5384    +  misc_feature   IRES2: internal ribosome entry site (IRES) of the encephalomyocarditis virus (EMCV)
   5466..6269    +  CDS            NeoR/KanR: aminoglycoside phosphotransferase from Tn5; aph(3')-II (or nptII); confers resistance to neomycin, kanamycin, and G418 (Geneticin®)
