[The description below was written by a language model from this plasmid's Addgene catalogue record and pLannotate feature annotations shown in this document.]
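Description:
pFOXO4-donor is a homology-directed repair template built in the pUC19 backbone for CRISPR-mediated tagging of the endogenous human transcription factor FOXO4 (also known as AFX, AFX1 or MLLT7) with GFP. It is a high-copy bacterial plasmid carrying the ColE1/pUC origin of replication and a β-lactamase gene for ampicillin selection. Remnants of the pUC19 lac promoter/operator, lacZα and multiple cloning site flank the insert, which was assembled by Gibson cloning. The plasmid has no mammalian origin or annotated mammalian promoter. It is intended to serve as a donor, not as an expression vector.

The payload consists of FOXO4 homology arms, derived from K562 cells according to the depositor, flanking an EGFP-IRES-Neo cassette. The feature table identifies a stretch of FOXO4 coding sequence upstream of the cassette, consistent with a left arm covering the end of the coding region and hence a C-terminal fusion, although the record does not state the tagging position explicitly. Between this arm and EGFP lie a short fragment matching a TEV-cleavage/His-type composite tag and an S-tag, which may offer affinity or epitope handles. After EGFP, an EMCV IRES drives translation of the Tn5 aminoglycoside phosphotransferase (NeoR). Correct integration should therefore yield a bicistronic transcript from the native FOXO4 promoter, and edited cells could be selected with G418. The downstream homology arm is not annotated but presumably occupies the remaining sequence after NeoR. The plasmid is meant to be used with its companion guide RNA plasmid, pFOXO4.1.0-gDNA, to generate cell lines expressing GFP-tagged FOXO4 at endogenous levels.
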