Addgene plasmid #112312: pFOXO4-donor
Purpose: CRISPR donor plasmid to tag human transcription factor FOXO4 with GFP
Depositing lab: Kevin White. Depositing organization: University of Chicago.
Backbone
  Vector backbone: pUC19
  Vector type: CRISPR
Growth in bacteria
  Bacterial resistance: Ampicillin, 100 μg/mL
  Growth temperature: 37°C
  Growth strain: DH5alpha
  Copy number: High Copy
Gene/Insert
  Gene/Insert name: FOXO4 homology arms flanking EGFP-IRES-Neo cassette
  Species: H. sapiens (human)
  Entrez Gene: FOXO4 (a.k.a. AFX, AFX1, MLLT7)
  Cloning method: Gibson Cloning
  Sequencing primers: 5′ M13pUC-fwd; 3′ M13pUC-rev
Terms and licenses: Academic/Nonprofit Terms; Industry Terms: Not Available to Industry
Depositor comments: Cloning source: K562. Use with plasmid pFOXO4.1.0-gDNA.
How to cite: pFOXO4-donor was a gift from Kevin White (Addgene plasmid # 112312 ; http://n2t.net/addgene:112312 ; RRID:Addgene_112312)
