LOCUS       Exported 7156 bp ds-DNA circular SYN 13-MAY-2021
DEFINITION  CRISPR donor plasmid to tag human transcription factor FOXO4 with
            GFP.
ACCESSION   .
VERSION     .
KEYWORDS    pFOXO4-donor
SOURCE      synthetic DNA construct
  ORGANISM  synthetic DNA construct
REFERENCE   1 (bases 1 to 7156)
  TITLE     White lab ENCODE plasmids to tag human transcription factors with
            GFP
REFERENCE   2 (bases 1 to 7156)
  AUTHORS   .
  TITLE     Direct Submission
  JOURNAL   Exported May 13, 2021 from SnapGene Server 1.1.58
            http://www.snapgene.com
FEATURES             Location/Qualifiers
     source          1..7156
                     /organism="synthetic DNA construct"
                     /mol_type="other DNA"
     primer_bind     complement(34..50)
                     /label=M13 rev
                     /note="common sequencing primer, one of multiple similar
                     variants"
     primer_bind     complement(34..50)
                     /label=M13 Reverse
                     /note="In lacZ gene. Also called M13-rev"
     primer_bind     complement(47..69)
                     /label=M13/pUC Reverse
                     /note="In lacZ gene"
     protein_bind    58..74
                     /label=lac operator
                     /bound_moiety="lac repressor encoded by lacI"
                     /note="The lac repressor binds to the lac operator to
                     inhibit transcription in E. coli. This inhibition can be
                     relieved by adding lactose or
                     isopropyl-beta-D-thiogalactopyranoside (IPTG)."
     promoter        complement(82..112)
                     /label=lac promoter
                     /note="promoter for the E. coli lac operon"
     protein_bind    127..148
                     /label=CAP binding site
                     /bound_moiety="E. coli catabolite activator protein"
                     /note="CAP binding activates transcription in the presence
                     of cAMP."
     primer_bind     complement(265..282)
                     /label=L4440
                     /note="L4440 vector, forward primer"
     rep_origin      complement(436..1024)
                     /direction=LEFT
                     /label=ori
                     /note="high-copy-number ColE1/pMB1/pBR322/pUC origin of
                     replication"
     primer_bind     complement(516..535)
                     /label=pBR322ori-F
                     /note="pBR322 origin, forward primer"
     CDS             complement(1195..2055)
                     /codon_start=1
                     /gene="bla"
                     /product="beta-lactamase"
                     /label=AmpR
                     /note="confers resistance to ampicillin, carbenicillin, and
                     related antibiotics"
                     /translation="MSIQHFRVALIPFFAAFCLPVFAHPETLVKVKDAEDQLGARVGYI
                     ELDLNSGKILESFRPEERFPMMSTFKVLLCGAVLSRIDAGQEQLGRRIHYSQNDLVEYS
                     PVTEKHLTDGMTVRELCSAAITMSDNTAANLLLTTIGGPKELTAFLHNMGDHVTRLDRW
                     EPELNEAIPNDERDTTMPVAMATTLRKLLTGELLTLASRQQLIDWMEADKVAGPLLRSA
                     LPAGWFIADKSGAGERGSRGIIAALGPDGKPSRIVVIYTTGSQATMDERNRQIAEIGAS
                     LIKHW"
     primer_bind     1818..1837
                     /label=Amp-R
                     /note="Ampicillin resistance gene, reverse primer"
     promoter        complement(2056..2160)
                     /gene="bla"
                     /label=AmpR promoter
     primer_bind     2228..2246
                     /label=pBRforEco
                     /note="pBR322 vectors, upsteam of EcoRI site, forward
                     primer"
     primer_bind     complement(2284..2306)
                     /label=pGEX 3'
                     /note="pGEX vectors, reverse primer"
     primer_bind     2406..2425
                     /label=pRS-marker
                     /note="pRS vectors, use to sequence yeast selectable
                     marker"
     primer_bind     2619..2641
                     /label=M13/pUC Forward
                     /note="In lacZ gene"
     primer_bind     2633..2650
                     /label=M13 Forward
                     /note="In lacZ gene. Also called M13-F20 or M13 (-21)
                     Forward"
     primer_bind     2634..2650
                     /label=M13 fwd
                     /note="common sequencing primer, one of multiple similar
                     variants"
     CDS             3874..3894
                     /codon_start=1
                     /product="tobacco etch virus (TEV) protease recognition and
                     cleavage site"
                     /label=TEV site
                     /translation="ENLYFQG"
     CDS             3907..3951
                     /codon_start=1
                     /product="affinity and epitope tag derived from pancreatic
                     ribonuclease A"
                     /label=S-Tag
                     /translation="KETAAAKFERQHMDS"
     CDS             3991..4014
                     /codon_start=1
                     /product="recognition and cleavage site for human
                     rhinovirus 3C and PreScission proteases"
                     /label=HRV 3C site
                     /translation="LEVLFQGP"
     CDS             4042..4761
                     /codon_start=1
                     /product="the original enhanced GFP (Yang et al., 1996)"
                     /label=EGFP
                     /note="mammalian codon-optimized"
                     /translation="MVSKGEELFTGVVPILVELDGDVNGHKFSVSGEGEGDATYGKLTL
                     KFICTTGKLPVPWPTLVTTLTYGVQCFSRYPDHMKQHDFFKSAMPEGYVQERTIFFKDD
                     GNYKTRAEVKFEGDTLVNRIELKGIDFKEDGNILGHKLEYNYNSHNVYIMADKQKNGIK
                     VNFKIRHNIEDGSVQLADHYQQNTPIGDGPVLLPDNHYLSTQSALSKDPNEKRDHMVLK
                     EFVTAAGITLGMDELYK"
     primer_bind     complement(4087..4108)
                     /label=EGFP-N
                     /note="EGFP, reverse primer"
     primer_bind     complement(4348..4367)
                     /label=EXFP-R
                     /note="For distinguishing EGFP variants, reverse primer"
     misc_feature    4799..5384
                     /label=IRES2
                     /note="internal ribosome entry site (IRES) of the
                     encephalomyocarditis virus (EMCV)"
     primer_bind     complement(4965..4982)
                     /label=IRES reverse
                     /note="IRES internal ribosome entry site, reverse primer.
                     Also called pCDH-rev"
     primer_bind     5192..5211
                     /label=IRES-F
                     /note="IRES internal ribosome entry site, forward primer"
     CDS             5466..6269
                     /codon_start=1
                     /gene="aph(3')-II (or nptII)"
                     /product="aminoglycoside phosphotransferase from Tn5"
                     /label=NeoR/KanR
                     /note="confers resistance to neomycin, kanamycin, and G418
                     (Geneticin(R))"
                     /translation="MGSAIEQDGLHAGSPAAWVERLFGYDWAQQTIGCSDAAVFRLSAQ
                     GRPVLFVKTDLSGALNELQDEAARLSWLATTGVPCAAVLDVVTEAGRDWLLLGEVPGQD
                     LLSSHLAPAEKVSIMADAMRRLHTLDPATCPFDHQAKHRIERARTRMEAGLVDQDDLDE
                     EHQGLAPAELFARLKARMPDGEDLVVTHGDACLPNIMVENGRFSGFIDCGRLGVADRYQ
                     DIALATRDIAEELGGEWADRFLVLYGIAAPDSQRIAFYRLLDEFF"
     primer_bind     complement(5529..5548)
                     /label=Neo-R
                     /note="Neomycin resistance gene, reverse primer"
     primer_bind     6139..6158
                     /label=Neo-F
                     /note="Neomycin resistance gene, forward primer"
ORIGIN
        1 gacctgcagg catgcaagct tggcgtaatc atggtcatag ctgtttcctg tgtgaaattg
       61 ttatccgctc acaattccac acaacatacg agccggaagc ataaagtgta aagcctgggg
      121 tgcctaatga gtgagctaac tcacattaat tgcgttgcgc tcactgcccg ctttccagtc
      181 gggaaacctg tcgtgccagc tgcattaatg aatcggccaa cgcgcgggga gaggcggttt
      241 gcgtattggg cgctcttccg cttcctcgct cactgactcg ctgcgctcgg tcgttcggct
      301 gcggcgagcg gtatcagctc actcaaaggc ggtaatacgg ttatccacag aatcagggga
      361 taacgcagga aagaacatgt gagcaaaagg ccagcaaaag gccaggaacc gtaaaaaggc
      421 cgcgttgctg gcgtttttcc ataggctccg cccccctgac gagcatcaca aaaatcgacg
      481 ctcaagtcag aggtggcgaa acccgacagg actataaaga taccaggcgt ttccccctgg
      541 aagctccctc gtgcgctctc ctgttccgac cctgccgctt accggatacc tgtccgcctt
      601 tctcccttcg ggaagcgtgg cgctttctca tagctcacgc tgtaggtatc tcagttcggt
      661 gtaggtcgtt cgctccaagc tgggctgtgt gcacgaaccc cccgttcagc ccgaccgctg
      721 cgccttatcc ggtaactatc gtcttgagtc caacccggta agacacgact tatcgccact
      781 ggcagcagcc actggtaaca ggattagcag agcgaggtat gtaggcggtg ctacagagtt
      841 cttgaagtgg tggcctaact acggctacac tagaagaaca gtatttggta tctgcgctct
      901 gctgaagcca gttaccttcg gaaaaagagt tggtagctct tgatccggca aacaaaccac
      961 cgctggtagc ggtggttttt ttgtttgcaa gcagcagatt acgcgcagaa aaaaaggatc
     1021 tcaagaagat cctttgatct tttctacggg gtctgacgct cagtggaacg aaaactcacg
     1081 ttaagggatt ttggtcatga gattatcaaa aaggatcttc acctagatcc ttttaaatta
     1141 aaaatgaagt tttaaatcaa tctaaagtat atatgagtaa acttggtctg acagttacca
     1201 atgcttaatc agtgaggcac ctatctcagc gatctgtcta tttcgttcat ccatagttgc
     1261 ctgactcccc gtcgtgtaga taactacgat acgggagggc ttaccatctg gccccagtgc
     1321 tgcaatgata ccgcgagacc cacgctcacc ggctccagat ttatcagcaa taaaccagcc
     1381 agccggaagg gccgagcgca gaagtggtcc tgcaacttta tccgcctcca tccagtctat
     1441 taattgttgc cgggaagcta gagtaagtag ttcgccagtt aatagtttgc gcaacgttgt
     1501 tgccattgct acaggcatcg tggtgtcacg ctcgtcgttt ggtatggctt cattcagctc
     1561 cggttcccaa cgatcaaggc gagttacatg atcccccatg ttgtgcaaaa aagcggttag
     1621 ctccttcggt cctccgatcg ttgtcagaag taagttggcc gcagtgttat cactcatggt
     1681 tatggcagca ctgcataatt ctcttactgt catgccatcc gtaagatgct tttctgtgac
     1741 tggtgagtac tcaaccaagt cattctgaga atagtgtatg cggcgaccga gttgctcttg
     1801 cccggcgtca atacgggata ataccgcgcc acatagcaga actttaaaag tgctcatcat
     1861 tggaaaacgt tcttcggggc gaaaactctc aaggatctta ccgctgttga gatccagttc
     1921 gatgtaaccc actcgtgcac ccaactgatc ttcagcatct tttactttca ccagcgtttc
     1981 tgggtgagca aaaacaggaa ggcaaaatgc cgcaaaaaag ggaataaggg cgacacggaa
     2041 atgttgaata ctcatactct tcctttttca atattattga agcatttatc agggttattg
     2101 tctcatgagc ggatacatat ttgaatgtat ttagaaaaat aaacaaatag gggttccgcg
     2161 cacatttccc cgaaaagtgc cacctgacgt ctaagaaacc attattatca tgacattaac
     2221 ctataaaaat aggcgtatca cgaggccctt tcgtctcgcg cgtttcggtg atgacggtga
     2281 aaacctctga cacatgcagc tcccggagac ggtcacagct tgtctgtaag cggatgccgg
     2341 gagcagacaa gcccgtcagg gcgcgtcagc gggtgttggc gggtgtcggg gctggcttaa
     2401 ctatgcggca tcagagcaga ttgtactgag agtgcaccat atgcggtgtg aaataccgca
     2461 cagatgcgta aggagaaaat accgcatcag gcgccattcg ccattcaggc tgcgcaactg
     2521 ttgggaaggg cgatcggtgc gggcctcttc gctattacgc cagctggcga aagggggatg
     2581 tgctgcaagg cgattaagtt gggtaacgcc agggttttcc cagtcacgac gttgtaaaac
     2641 gacggccagt gaattcgagc tcggtacccc gaaggtgcca ctccaacgag ccctgtcggc
     2701 cactttgcca agtggtcagg cagcccttgc tctcgaaacc gtgaagaagc cgatatgtgg
     2761 accaccttcc gtccacgaag cagttcaaat gccagcagtg tcagcacccg gctgtccccc
     2821 ttgaggccag agtctgaggt gctggcggag gaaataccag cttcagtcag cagttatgca
     2881 gggggtgtcc ctcccaccct caatgaaggt ctagagctgt tagatgggct caatctcacc
     2941 tcttcccatt ccctgctatc tcggagtggt ctctctggct tctctttgca gcatcctggg
     3001 gttaccggcc ccttacacac ctacagcagc tcccttttca gcccagcaga ggggcccctg
     3061 tcagcaggag aagggtgctt ctccagctcc caggctctgg aggccctgct cacctctgat
     3121 acgccaccac cccctgctga cgtcctcatg acccaggtag atcccattct gtcccaggct
     3181 ccgactcttc tgttgctggg ggggcttcct tcctccagta agctggccac gggcgtcggc
     3241 ctgtgtccca agcccctaga ggctccaggc cccagcagtc tggttcccac cctttctatg
     3301 atagcaccac ctccagtcat ggcaagtgcc cccatcccca aggctctggg gactcctgtg
     3361 ctcacacccc ctactgaagc tgcaagccaa gacagaatgc ctcaggatct agatcttgat
     3421 atgtatatgg agaacctgga gtgtgacatg gataacatca tcagtgacct catggatgag
     3481 ggcgagggac tggacttcaa ctttgagcca ggtacagtac cccctaatca ccacagcacc
     3541 tcatagccta ttaccactcc taggtgccca gctagtccca tgatctgggc gaaggggaga
     3601 tttaggacaa gtggtagcca gagctcctgg ggaactggag ggaagatgtc atattacagt
     3661 agcatagttt ccggatggga cctccaggcc ccttagctgt gcccagccct gcaaggtagc
     3721 acagaaaagg tatgtgtatg gaagcgggtt aggtgccacc atcttctttg gtgggaatct
     3781 ggatgataga atgttggcaa gccccaggta agcctcttac cttgttctct gtttcttctt
     3841 cccacagatc ccgggattcc aactactgca agcgagaatc tttattttca gggcgccgcc
     3901 aaattcaaag aaaccgctgc tgctaaattc gaacgccagc acatggacag cggaggtgga
     3961 ggttcgagcg gtccctcggg ttcgtcgagc ctggaagttc tgttccaggg gcccctgtcg
     4021 tcgagcggtc cctcgggttc gatggtgagc aaaggcgagg agctgttcac cggggtggtg
     4081 cccatcctgg tcgagctgga cggcgacgta aacggccaca agttcagcgt gtccggcgag
     4141 ggcgagggcg atgccaccta cggcaagctg accctgaagt tcatctgcac caccggcaag
     4201 ctgcccgtgc cctggcccac cctcgtgacc accctgacct acggcgtgca gtgcttcagc
     4261 cgctaccccg accacatgaa gcagcacgac ttcttcaagt ccgccatgcc cgaaggctac
     4321 gtccaggagc gcaccatctt cttcaaggac gacggcaact acaagacccg cgccgaggtg
     4381 aagttcgagg gcgacaccct ggtgaaccgc atcgagctga agggcatcga cttcaaggag
     4441 gacggcaaca tcctggggca caagctggag tacaactaca acagccacaa cgtctatatc
     4501 atggccgaca agcagaagaa cggcatcaag gtgaacttca agatccgcca caacatcgag
     4561 gacggcagcg tgcagctcgc cgaccactac cagcagaaca cccccatcgg cgacggcccc
     4621 gtgctgctgc ccgacaacca ctacctgagc acccagtccg ccctgagcaa agaccccaac
     4681 gagaagcgcg atcacatggt ccttaaggag ttcgtgaccg ccgccgggat cactctcggc
     4741 atggacgagc tgtacaagta atgatctaga gtcgagttaa ttaagaattc cgcccccccc
     4801 cctctccctc ccccccccta acgttactgg ccgaagccgc ttggaataag gccggtgtgc
     4861 gtttgtctat atgttatttt ccaccatatt gccgtctttt ggcaatgtga gggcccggaa
     4921 acctggccct gtcttcttga cgagcattcc taggggtctt tcccctctcg ccaaaggaat
     4981 gcagggtctg ttgaatgtcg tgaaggaagc agttcctctg gaagcttctt gaagacaaac
     5041 aacgtctgta gcgacccttt gcaggcagcg gaacccccca cctggcgaca ggtgcctctg
     5101 cggccaaaag ccacgtgtat aagatacacc tgcaaaggcg gcacaacccc agtgccacgt
     5161 tgtgagttgg atagttgtgg aaagagtcaa atggctctcc tcaagcgtat tcaacaaggg
     5221 gctgaaggat gcccagaagg taccccattg tatgggatct gatctggggc ctcggtgcac
     5281 atgctttaca tgtgtttagt cgaggttaaa aaaacgtcta ggccccccga accacgggga
     5341 cgtggttttc ctttgaaaaa cacgatgata atatggccac aacctgttac attgcacaag
     5401 ataaaaatat atcatcacga acagtaaaac tgtctgctta cataaacagt aatacaaggg
     5461 gtgttatggg atcggccatt gaacaagatg gattgcacgc aggttctccg gccgcttggg
     5521 tggagaggct attcggctat gactgggcac aacagacaat cggctgctct gatgccgccg
     5581 tgttccggct gtcagcgcag gggcgcccgg ttctttttgt caagaccgac ctgtccggtg
     5641 ccctgaatga actgcaggac gaggcagcgc ggctatcgtg gctggccacg acgggcgttc
     5701 cttgcgcagc tgtgctcgac gttgtcactg aagcgggaag ggactggctg ctattgggcg
     5761 aagtgccggg gcaggatctc ctgtcatctc accttgctcc tgccgagaaa gtatccatca
     5821 tggctgatgc aatgcggcgg ctgcatacgc ttgatccggc tacctgccca ttcgaccacc
     5881 aagcgaaaca tcgcatcgag cgagcacgta ctcggatgga agccggtctt gtcgatcagg
     5941 atgatctgga cgaagagcat caggggctcg cgccagccga actgttcgcc aggctcaagg
     6001 cgcgcatgcc cgacggcgag gatctcgtcg tgacccatgg cgatgcctgc ttgccgaata
     6061 tcatggtgga aaatggccgc ttttctggat tcatcgactg tggccggctg ggtgtggcgg
     6121 accgctatca ggacatagcg ttggctaccc gtgatattgc tgaagagctt ggcggcgaat
     6181 gggctgaccg cttcctcgtg ctttacggta tcgccgctcc cgattcgcag cgcatcgcct
     6241 tctatcgcct tcttgacgag ttcttctgag tcgtcatgcc tggaagcttt gtcccctgct
     6301 tcagatgtgg agccaggcgt gttcatatct actctttacc cttgagccct ccccaggaat
     6361 ttgggaccct gctttagagc tagggtgggg tctggtcaca cacaggtgtt gaagaaatta
     6421 taaagataaa gctgccccat ctggggacga tatggggagg gagatgggag gggaaagggg
     6481 agagggtttt tctcactgtg ccaattaggg ggtaaggccc cctctcagga gccatcatcg
     6541 gctttcccca ttcctaccca cttaggcttt gtagcaagat gagcaatgct gttggaaatg
     6601 tgaagtcacc agtggcctta cccctgcctt tgggagcagg atttttttgt agagagtctt
     6661 atctgagctg agccaggcta gctggagcct gggatttcta tgcagtggcc ccttaggcca
     6721 gtgatgtgcg gtgggtgggc tgtttagggg atctggaagg gccaaggtct gagcactgga
     6781 gtggctcgcc aggccaaatc acccttagaa ggctgcagat aacagaaagg ctttttataa
     6841 acttttaaag aaatataaac acaaatatag agatttttta accatggcag ggtgctagtg
     6901 gtgggcagaa tgcttttttt tctttctgaa ggctttgtga tagtgacatg atacaaacac
     6961 tacagacaat aaatattagg agacacaggg aagtggggag aggtggggag taatagtaaa
     7021 cacagggaag agctccccta cggaccaggt atagagaaag gtctatgcag aaataggtta
     7081 gagtttccct aacaaaaaag ctaacccagg tcccctcatt ccttcaactt gtgcctggga
     7141 gtgtgtggtg ttaggg
//
